>Addgene plasmid #46418 | pGEX Crk-SH2 | addgene full sequence | sequence record 243572 | Addgene NGS Result
AGCTTATCGACTGCACGGTGCACCAATGCTTCTGGCGTCAGGCAGCCATCGGAAGCTGTGGTATGGCTGT
GCAGGTCGTAAATCACTGCATAATTCGTGTCGCTCAAGGCGCACTCCCGTTCTGGATAATGTTTTTTGCG
CCGACATCATAACGGTTCTGGCAAATATTCTGAAATGAGCTGTTGACAATTAATCATCGGCTCGTATAAT
GTGTGGAATTGTGAGCGGATAACAATTTCACACAGGAAACAGTATTCATGTCCCCTATACTAGGTTATTG
GAAAATTAAGGGCCTTGTGCAACCCACTCGACTTCTTTTGGAATATCTTGAAGAAAAATATGAAGAGCAT
TTGTATGAGCGCGATGAAGGTGATAAATGGCGAAACAAAAAGTTTGAATTGGGTTTGGAGTTTCCCAATC
TTCCTTATTATATTGATGGTGATGTTAAATTAACACAGTCTATGGCCATCATACGTTATATAGCTGACAA
GCACAACATGTTGGGTGGTTGTCCAAAAGAGCGTGCAGAGATTTCAATGCTTGAAGGAGCGGTTTTGGAT
ATTAGATACGGTGTTTCGAGAATTGCATATAGTAAAGACTTTGAAACTCTCAAAGTTGATTTTCTTAGCA
AGCTACCTGAAATGCTGAAAATGTTCGAAGATCGTTTATGTCATAAAACATATTTAAATGGTGATCATGT
AACCCATCCTGACTTCATGTTGTATGACGCTCTTGATGTTGTTTTATACATGGACCCAATGTGCCTGGAT
GCGTTCCCAAAATTAGTTTGTTTTAAAAAACGTATTGAAGCTATCCCACAAATTGATAAGTACTTGAAAT
CCAGCAAGTATATAGCATGGCCTTTGCAGGGCTGGCAAGCCACGTTTGGTGGTGGCGACCATCCTCCAAA
ATCGGATCTGGAAGTTCTGTTCCAGGGGCCCCTGGGATCCATGGCGGGCAACTTCGACTCGGAGGAGCGG
AGTAGCTGGTACTGGGGGCGGTTGAGTCGGCAGGAGGCGGTGGCGCTGCTGCAGGGCCAGCGGCACGGGG
TGTTCCTGGTGCGGGACTCGAGCACCAGCCCCGGGGACTATGTGCTCAGCGTCTCAGAGAACTCGCGCGT
CTCCCACTACATCATCAACAGCAGCGGCCCGCGCCCGCCGGTGCCACCGTCGCCCGCCCAGCCTCCGCCC
GGGGTGAGCCCCTCCAGACTCCGAATAGGAGATCAAGAGTTTGATTCATTGCCTGCTTTACTGGAATTCT
ACAAAATACACTATTTGGACACTACAACGTTGATAGAACCAGTTTCCAGATCCAGGCAGGGTGGAAGCTT
GCTTGGTGGCGGTCTGAACGACATCTTCGAGGCTCAGAAAATCGAATGGCACGAATAAGCGGCCGCATCG
TGACTGACTGACGATCTGCCTCGCGCGTTTCGGTGATGACGGTGAAAACCTCTGACACATGCAGCTCCCG
GAGACGGTCACAGCTTGTCTGTAAGCGGATGCCGGGAGCAGACAAGCCCGTCAGGGCGCGTCAGCGGGTG
TTGGCGGGTGTCGGGGCGCAGCCATGACCCAGTCACGTAGCGATAGCGGAGTGTATAATTCTTGAAGACG
AAAGGGCCTCGTGATACGCCTATTTTTATAGGTTAATGTCATGATAATAATGGTTTCTTAGACGTCAGGT
GGCACTTTTCGGGGAAATGTGCGCGGAACCCCTATTTGTTTATTTTTCTAAATACATTCAAATATGTATC
CGCTCATGAGACAATAACCCTGATAAATGCTTCAATAATATTGAAAAAGGAAGAGTATGAGTATTCAACA
TTTCCGTGTCGCCCTTATTCCCTTTTTTGCGGCATTTTGCCTTCCTGTTTTTGCTCACCCAGAAACGCTG
GTGAAAGTAAAAGATGCTGAAGATCAGTTGGGTGCACGAGTGGGTTACATCGAACTGGATCTCAACAGCG
GTAAGATCCTTGAGAGTTTTCGCCCCGAAGAACGTTTTCCAATGATGAGCACTTTTAAAGTTCTGCTATG
TGGCGCGGTATTATCCCGTGTTGACGCCGGGCAAGAGCAACTCGGTCGCCGCATACACTATTCTCAGAAT
GACTTGGTTGAGTACTCACCAGTCACAGAAAAGCATCTTACGGATGGCATGACAGTAAGAGAATTATGCA
GTGCTGCCATAACCATGAGTGATAACACTGCGGCCAACTTACTTCTGACAACGATCGGAGGACCGAAGGA
GCTAACCGCTTTTTTGCACAACATGGGGGATCATGTAACTCGCCTTGATCGTTGGGAACCGGAGCTGAAT
GAAGCCATACCAAACGACGAGCGTGACACCACGATGCCTGCAGCAATGGCAACAACGTTGCGCAAACTAT
TAACTGGCGAACTACTTACTCTAGCTTCCCGGCAACAATTAATAGACTGGATGGAGGCGGATAAAGTTGC
AGGACCACTTCTGCGCTCGGCCCTTCCGGCTGGCTGGTTTATTGCTGATAAATCTGGAGCCGGTGAGCGT
GGGTCTCGCGGTATCATTGCAGCACTGGGGCCAGATGGTAAGCCCTCCCGTATCGTAGTTATCTACACGA
CGGGGAGTCAGGCAACTATGGATGAACGAAATAGACAGATCGCTGAGATAGGTGCCTCACTGATTAAGCA
TTGGTAACTGTCAGACCAAGTTTACTCATATATACTTTAGATTGATTTAAAACTTCATTTTTAATTTAAA
AGGATCTAGGTGAAGATCCTTTTTGATAATCTCATGACCAAAATCCCTTAACGTGAGTTTTCGTTCCACT
GAGCGTCAGACCCCGTAGAAAAGATCAAAGGATCTTCTTGAGATCCTTTTTTTCTGCGCGTAATCTGCTG
CTTGCAAACAAAAAAACCACCGCTACCAGCGGTGGTTTGTTTGCCGGATCAAGAGCTACCAACTCTTTTT
CCGAAGGTAACTGGCTTCAGCAGAGCGCAGATACCAAATACTGTCCTTCTAGTGTAGCCGTAGTTAGGCC
ACCACTTCAAGAACTCTGTAGCACCGCCTACATACCTCGCTCTGCTAATCCTGTTACCAGTGGCTGCTGC
CAGTGGCGATAAGTCGTGTCTTACCGGGTTGGACTCAAGACGATAGTTACCGGATAAGGCGCAGCGGTCG
GGCTGAACGGGGGGTTCGTGCACACAGCCCAGCTTGGAGCGAACGACCTACACCGAACTGAGATACCTAC
AGCGTGAGCTATGAGAAAGCGCCACGCTTCCCGAAGGGAGAAAGGCGGACAGGTATCCGGTAAGCGGCAG
GGTCGGAACAGGAGAGCGCACGAGGGAGCTTCCAGGGGGAAACGCCTGGTATCTTTATAGTCCTGTCGGG
TTTCGCCACCTCTGACTTGAGCGTCGATTTTTGTGATGCTCGTCAGGGGGGCGGAGCCTATGGAAAAACG
CCAGCAACGCGGCCTTTTTACGGTTCCTGGCCTTTTGCTGGCCTTTTGCTCACATGTTCTTTCCTGCGTT
ATCCCCTGATTCTGTGGATAACCGTATTACCGCCTTTGAGTGAGCTGATACCGCTCGCCGCAGCCGAACG
ACCGAGCGCAGCGAGTCAGTGAGCGAGGAAGCGGAAGAGCGCCTGATGCGGTATTTTCTCCTTACGCATC
TGTGCGGTATTTCACACCGCATAAATTCCGACACCATCGAATGGCGCAAAACCTTTCGCGGTATGGCATG
ATAGCGCCCGGAAGAGAGTCAATTCAGGGTGGTGAATGTGAAACCAGTAACGTTATACGATGTCGCAGAG
TATGCCGGTGTCTCTTATCAGACCGTTTCCCGCGTGGTGAACCAGGCCAGCCACGTTTCTGCGAAAACGC
GGGAAAAAGTGGAAGCGGCGATGGCGGAGCTGAATTACATTCCCAACCGCGTGGCACAACAACTGGCGGG
CAAACAGTCGTTGCTGATTGGCGTTGCCACCTCCAGTCTGGCCCTGCACGCGCCGTCGCAAATTGTCGCG
GCGATTAAATCTCGCGCCGATCAACTGGGTGCCAGCGTGGTGGTGTCGATGGTAGAACGAAGCGGCGTCG
AAGCCTGTAAAGCGGCGGTGCACAATCTTCTCGCGCAACGCGTCAGTGGGCTGATCATTAACTATCCGCT
GGATGACCAGGATGCCATTGCTGTGGAAGCTGCCTGCACTAATGTTCCGGCGTTATTTCTTGATGTCTCT
GACCAGACACCCATCAACAGTATTATTTTCTCCCATGAAGACGGTACGCGACTGGGCGTGGAGCATCTGG
TCGCATTGGGTCACCAGCAAATCGCGCTGTTAGCGGGCCCATTAAGTTCTGTCTCGGCGCGTCTGCGTCT
GGCTGGCTGGCATAAATATCTCACTCGCAATCAAATTCAGCCGATAGCGGAACGGGAAGGCGACTGGAGT
GCCATGTCCGGTTTTCAACAAACCATGCAAATGCTGAATGAGGGCATCGTTCCCACTGCGATGCTGGTTG
CCAACGATCAGATGGCGCTGGGCGCAATGCGCGCCATTACCGAGTCCGGGCTGCGCGTTGGTGCGGATAT
CTCGGTAGTGGGATACGACGATACCGAAGACAGCTCATGTTATATCCCGCCGTTAACCACCATCAAACAG
GATTTTCGCCTGCTGGGGCAAACCAGCGTGGACCGCTTGCTGCAACTCTCTCAGGGCCAGGCGGTGAAGG
GCAATCAGCTGTTGCCCGTCTCACTGGTGAAAAGAAAAACCACGCTAGCGCCCAATACGCAAACCGCCTC
TCCCCGCGCGTTGGCCGATTCATTAATGCAGCTGGCACGACAGGTTTCCCGACTGGAAAGCGGGCAGTGA
GCGCAACGCAATTAATGTAAGTTAGCTCACTCATTAGGCACCCCAGGCTTTACACTTTATGCTTCCGGCT
CGTATGTTGTGTGGAATTGTGAGCGGATAACAATTTCACACAGGAAACAGCTATGACCATGATTACGGAT
TCACTGGCCGTCGTTTTACAACGTCGTGACTGGGAAAACCCTGGCGTTACCCAACTTAATCGCCTTGCAG
CACATCCCCCTTTCGCCAGCTGGCGTAATAGCGAAGAGGCCCGCACCGATCGCCCTTCCCAACAGTTGCG
CAGCCTGAATGGCGAATGGCGCTTTGCCTGGTTTCCGGCACCAGAAGCGGTGCCGGAAAGCTGGCTGGAG
TGCGATCTTCCTGAGGCCGATACTGTCGTCGTCCCCTCAAACTGGCAGATGCACGGTTACGATGCGCCCA
TCTACACCAACGTGACCTATCCCATTACGGTCAATCCGCCGTTTGTTCCCACGGAGAATCCGACGGGTTG
TTACTCGCTCACATTTAATGTTGATGAAAGCTGGCTACAGGAAGGCCAGACGCGAATTATTTTTGATGGC
GTTGGAATT
Features (pLannotate 1.2.2; 18 found; start..end, strand, type, name):
    183..211     +  promoter       tac promoter: strong E. coli promoter; hybrid between the trp and lac UV5 promoters
    219..235     +  protein_bind   lac operator: The lac repressor binds to the lac operator to inhibit transcription in E. coli. This inhibition can be relieved by adding lactose or isopropyl-β-D-thiogalactopyranoside (IPTG). lac repressor encoded by lacI
    258..911     +  CDS            GST26_SCHJA: Experimental evidence at protein level: Swiss-Prot protein existence level 1. GST isoenzymes appear to play a central role in the parasite detoxification system. Other functions are also suspected including a role in increasing the solubility of haematin in the parasite gut. From Schistosoma japonicum (Blood fluke).
    951..1322    +  CDS            CRK (fragment): CRK_HUMAN - Experimental evidence at protein level: Swiss-Prot protein existence level 1. [Isoform Crk-II]: Regulates cell adhesion, spreading and migration (PubMed:31311869). Mediates attachment-induced MAPK8 activation, membrane ruffling and cell motility in a Rac-dependent manner. Involved in phagocytosis of apoptotic cells and cell motility via its interaction with DOCK1 and DOCK4 (PubMed:19004829). May regulate the EFNA5-EPHA3 signaling (By similarity). From Homo sapiens (Human).
   1344..1385    +  CDS            AviTag™ (fragment): peptide tag that allows for enzymatic biotinylation
   1416..1455    +  CDS            rop (fragment): Rop protein, which maintains plasmids at low copy number; rop
   1557..1597    +  misc_feature   bom (fragment): basis of mobility region from pBR322
   1702..1806    +  promoter       AmpR promoter: bla
   1807..2667    +  CDS            AmpR: β-lactamase; bla; confers resistance to ampicillin, carbenicillin, and related antibiotics
   2838..3426    +  rep_origin     ori: high-copy-number ColE1/pMB1/pBR322/pUC origin of replication
   3612..3663    -  misc_feature   bom (fragment): basis of mobility region from pBR322
   3670..3747    +  promoter       lacI promoter: lacI
   3748..4830    +  CDS            lacI: lac repressor; lacI; The lac repressor binds to the lac operator to inhibit transcription in E. coli. This inhibition can be relieved by adding lactose or isopropyl-β-D-thiogalactopyranoside (IPTG).
   4843..4864    +  protein_bind   CAP binding site: CAP binding activates transcription in the presence of cAMP. E. coli catabolite activator protein
   4879..4909    +  promoter       lac promoter: promoter for the E. coli lac operon
   4917..4933    +  protein_bind   lac operator: The lac repressor binds to the lac operator to inhibit transcription in E. coli. This inhibition can be relieved by adding lactose or isopropyl-β-D-thiogalactopyranoside (IPTG). lac repressor encoded by lacI
   4953..5126    +  CDS            lacZα: LacZα fragment of β-galactosidase; lacZ fragment
   5390..107     -  CDS            yciV (fragment) (across the origin): RNAAM_ECOLI - Also known as trpH From Escherichia coli (strain K12).
