[The description below was written by a language model from this plasmid's Addgene catalogue record and pLannotate feature annotations shown in this document.]
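Description:
pGEX Crk-SH2 is a bacterial expression plasmid built on the pGEX6P1 backbone for producing the SH2 domain region of human CRK (CRKII) as a GST fusion protein in E. coli. The sequenced plasmid is about 5.4 kb and is propagated through a ColE1/pBR322-type origin of replication with ampicillin selection from the β-lactamase gene. The catalogue lists it as low copy, although the annotation shows only a short fragment of rop. The plasmid also carries its own lacI gene with its promoter, and the usual pGEX remnants of the lac promoter/operator and lacZα downstream of it.

The insert, cloned between BamHI and HindIII sites that are both retained, encodes amino acids 1-124 of CRK. It lies in frame behind Schistosoma japonicum glutathione S-transferase and a PreScission protease recognition site, and is followed by a C-terminal AviTag, which the annotation detects as a partial match. Transcription is driven by the tac promoter, a strong trp/lac hybrid, with an adjacent lac operator. The plasmid-encoded lac repressor keeps expression off until it is induced with IPTG. The GST moiety allows purification on glutathione resin, the PreScission site allows GST to be cleaved away, and the AviTag allows site-specific enzymatic biotinylation for detection or immobilisation. The depositor gives the fusion protein's mass as roughly 38.9 kDa. The associated publication concerns high-throughput phosphotyrosine profiling with SH2 domains, so the purified protein is suited to use as a probe for tyrosine-phosphorylated binding sites.
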