Addgene plasmid #46418: pGEX Crk-SH2
Depositing lab: Bruce Mayer. Depositing organization: University of Connecticut Health Center. Publication: High-throughput phosphotyrosine profiling using SH2 domains. Machida K, Thompson CM, Dierck K, Jablonowski K, Karkkainen S, Liu B, Zhang H, Nash PD, Newman DK, Nollau P, Pawson T, Renkema GH, Saksela K, Schiller MR, Shin DG, Mayer BJ. Mol Cell. 2007 Jun 22;26(6):899-915. 10.1016/j.molcel.2007.05.031 PubMed 17588523.
Backbone
  Vector backbone: pGEX6P1
  Backbone manufacturer: GE Healthcare Biosciences
  Backbone size w/o insert (bp): 4900
  Vector type: Bacterial Expression
Growth in bacteria
  Bacterial resistance: Ampicillin, 100 μg/mL
  Growth temperature: 37°C
  Growth strain: DH5alpha
  Copy number: Low Copy
Gene/Insert
  Gene/Insert name: Crk (alt names: CRK; CRKII; CRK)
  Species: H. sapiens (human)
  Insert size (bp): 386
  Mutation: contains amino acids 1-124
  Entrez Gene: CRK (a.k.a. CRKII, p38)
  Promoter: Tac
  Tag / fusion protein: GST (N terminal on backbone); PreScission (N terminal on backbone); AviTag (C terminal on backbone)
  Cloning method: Restriction Enzyme; 5′ cloning site BamHI (not destroyed); 3′ cloning site HindIII (not destroyed)
  Sequencing primers: 5′ pGEX-5; 3′ pGEX-3
Terms and licenses: Academic/Nonprofit Terms; Industry Terms: Not Available to Industry
Depositor comments: The molecular weight of the GST fusion protein is approximately 38.9 kDa
How to cite: pGEX Crk-SH2 was a gift from Bruce Mayer (Addgene plasmid # 46418 ; http://n2t.net/addgene:46418 ; RRID:Addgene_46418)
