>Addgene plasmid #46418 | pGEX Crk-SH2 | depositor partial sequence | sequence record 65558 | Insert sequence
GGATCCATGGCGGGCAACTTCGACTCGGAGGAGCGGAGTAGCTGGTACTGGGGGCGGTTGAGTCGGCAGG
AGGCGGTGGCGCTGCTGCAGGGCCAGCGGCACGGGGTGTTCCTGGTGCGGGACTCGAGCACCAGCCCCGG
GGACTATGTGCTCAGCGTCTCAGAGAACTCGCGCGTCTCCCACTACATCATCAACAGCAGCGGCCCGCGC
CCGCCGGTGCCACCGTCGCCCGCCCAGCCTCCGCCCGGGGTGAGCCCCTCCAGACTCCGAATAGGAGATC
AAGAGTTTGATTCATTGCCTGCTTTACTGGAATTCTACAAAATACACTATTTGGACACTACAACGTTGAT
AGAACCAGTTTCCAGATCCAGGCAGGGTGGAAGCTT
