>Addgene plasmid #46418 | pGEX Crk-SH2 | addgene partial sequence | sequence record 67000 | pGEX5
CATCTCAATGGATCTGGAGTTCTGTTCCAGGGGCCCCTGGGATCCATGGCGGGCAACTTCGACTCGGAGG
AGCGGAGTAGCTGGTACTGGGGGCGGTTGAGTCGGCAGGAGGCGGTGGCGCTGCTGCAGGGCCAGCGGCA
CGGGGTGTTCCTGGTGCGGGACTCGAGCACCAGCCCCGGGGACTATGTGCTCAGCGTCTCAGAGAACTCG
CGCGTCTCCCACTACATCATCAACAGCAGCGGCCCGCGCCCGCCGGTGCCACCGTCGCCCGCCCAGCCTC
CGCCCGGGGTGAGCCCCTCCAGACTCCGAATAGGAGATCAAGAGTTTGATTCATTGCCTGCTTTACTGGA
ATTCTACAAAATACACTATTTGGACACTACAACGTTGATAGAACCAGTTTCCAGATCCAGGCAGGGTGGA
AGCTTGCTTGGTGGCGGTCTGAACGACATCTTCGAGGCTCAGAAAATCGAATGGCACGAATAAGCGGCCG
CATCGTGACTGACTGACGATCTGCCTCGCGCGTTTCGGTGATGACGGTGAAAACCTCTGACACATGCAGC
TCCCGGAGACGGTCACAGCTTGTCTGTAAGCGGATGCCGGGAGCAGACAAGCCCGTCAGGGCGCGTCAGC
GGGTGTTGGCGGGTGTCGGGGCGCAGCCATGACCCAGTCACGTAGCGATAGCGGAGTGTATAATTCTTGA
AGACGAAAGGGCCTCGTGATACGCCTATTTTTATAGGTTAATGTCATGATAATAATGGTTTCTTAGACGT
CAGGTGGCACTTTTCGGGGAAATGTGCGCGGAACCCCTATTTGTTTATTTTTCTAAATACATTCAAATAT
GTATCCGCTCATGA
